Addgene plasmid #24566: pHPdesteGFP
Depositing lab: Ingrid Lohmann. Depositing organization: Universitaet Heidelberg. Publication: Vectors for efficient and high-throughput construction of fluorescent Drosophila reporters using the PhiC31 site-specific integration system. Boy AL, Zhai Z, Habring-Müller A, Kussler-Schneider Y, Kaspar P, Lohmann I.. Genesis. 2010 Apr 22. [Epub ahead of print] 10.1002/dvg.20637 PubMed 20506180.
Backbone
  Vector backbone: pGreen H-Pelican
  Backbone manufacturer: Scott Barolo
  Backbone size w/o insert (bp): 10444
  Vector type: reporter construct
Growth in bacteria
  Bacterial resistance: Chloramphenicol and Ampicillin, 25 & 100 μg/mL
  Growth temperature: 37°C
  Growth strain: ccdB Survival
  Growth instructions: For all constructs with a Gateway RfA cassette you need DB3.1 bacterial cells for transformation or any other E. coli strain that is resistant to CcdB effects.
  Copy number: Unknown
Gene/Insert
  Gene/Insert name: None (alt name: pHPdesteGFP)
  Species: reporter gene eGFP
  Insert size (bp): 1722
  GenBank ID: GU142864
  Tag / fusion protein: eGFP (C terminal on insert)
  Cloning method: Gateway Cloning; 5′ cloning site KpnI (unknown if destroyed); 3′ cloning site XhoI (unknown if destroyed)
  Sequencing primers: 5′ n/a
Terms and licenses: Academic/Nonprofit Terms; Industry Terms: Not Available to Industry
Depositor comments: AmpR in backbone; CmR in gateway RfA cassette
How to cite: pHPdesteGFP was a gift from Ingrid Lohmann (Addgene plasmid # 24566 ; http://n2t.net/addgene:24566 ; RRID:Addgene_24566)
