[The description below was written by a language model from this plasmid's Addgene catalogue record and pLannotate feature annotations shown in this document.]
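Description:
pHPdesteGFP is a Gateway destination vector for building fluorescent transcriptional reporters in Drosophila, derived from the insulated P-element reporter backbone pGreen H-Pelican. It replicates in E. coli from a high-copy ColE1/pUC-type origin and carries ampicillin resistance in the backbone. A second marker, chloramphenicol resistance (cat), lies inside the Gateway RfA cassette. Because that cassette also encodes the CcdB gyrase toxin, the empty vector must be maintained in a ccdB-tolerant strain. The annotated sequence is 12,166 nt, consistent with the stated backbone plus the roughly 1.7 kb cassette.

The attR1–cat–ccdB–attR2 cassette sits immediately upstream of a fragment of the Drosophila hsp70 promoter, which serves here as a minimal promoter. This is followed by the EGFP coding sequence and an SV40-derived 3′ region with its polyadenylation signal. An LR recombination with an entry clone replaces the cat/ccdB cassette with a candidate enhancer or other cis-regulatory fragment, and loss of ccdB provides counter-selection for recombinants. The inserted element then drives EGFP expression through the hsp70 promoter.

Two gypsy insulators are annotated, one upstream of the Gateway cassette and one downstream of the EGFP unit, an arrangement intended to shield the reporter from chromosomal position effects. A φC31 attB site permits integrase-mediated insertion into defined attP landing sites in the fly genome, so that different reporters can be compared at the same locus. The P element 5′ and 3′ ends inherited from the backbone are still annotated. Mini-white supplies an eye-colour marker for identifying transformants. The remaining short fragments (NeoR/KanR, rop, bom and extra mini-white pieces) appear to be non-functional backbone remnants. The vector was designed for efficient, high-throughput construction of enhancer–GFP reporter lines.
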