Features (pLannotate 1.2.2; 25 found; start..end, strand, type, name):
     63..182     +  protein_bind   attR1: mutant version of attR; recombination site for the Gateway® LR reaction LR Clonase™
    212..242     +  promoter       lac UV5 promoter: E. coli lac promoter with an "up" mutation
    266..295     +  promoter       cat promoter (fragment): promoter of the E. coli cat gene encoding chloramphenicol acetyltransferase
    296..952     +  CDS            cat: CAT_ECOLX - Experimental evidence at protein level: Swiss-Prot protein existence level 1. This enzyme is an effector of chloramphenicol resistance in bacteria. From Escherichia coli. This protein is used as a marker in many commonly used cloning vectors, such as pACYC184.
   1134..1292    +  CDS            ccdA (fragment): CCDA_ECO57 - Also known as H, letA. Experimental evidence at protein level: Swiss-Prot protein existence level 1. Antitoxin component of a type II toxin-antitoxin (TA) system which inhibits the post-segregational killing (PSK) of plasmid-free cells, also referred to as a plasmid addiction system. Binds to and blocks the activity of CcdB; will also remove bound CcdB protein from the CcdB-GyrA complex by forming a CcdA-CcdB complex, a process termed rejuvenation. Functions as a transcriptional corepressor for the ccdAB operon, repression also requires CcdB (By similarity). From Escherichia coli
   1297..1599    +  CDS            ccdB: CCDB_ECOLI - Also known as G, letB, letD. Experimental evidence at protein level: Swiss-Prot protein existence level 1. Toxic component of a type II toxin-antitoxin (TA) system, functioning in plasmid maintainence. Responsible for the post- segregational killing (PSK) of plasmid-free cells, also referred to as a plasmid addiction system. Half-life of over 2 hours. Cell killing by CcdB is accompanied by filamentation, defects in chromosome and plasmid segregation, defects in cell division, formation of anucleate cells, decreased DNA synthesis and plasmid loss. Interferes with the activity of DN
   1643..1767    -  protein_bind   attR2: mutant version of attR; recombination site for the Gateway® LR reaction LR Clonase™
   1784..1911    +  promoter       hsp70 promoter (fragment): Drosophila melanogaster hsp70Bb promoter
   1980..2699    +  CDS            EGFP: the original enhanced GFP (Yang et al., 1996) mammalian codon-optimized
   2720..2803    +  CDS            large T antigen (fragment): large T antigen from SV40 (simian virus 40)
   2826..2947    +  polyA_signal   SV40 poly(A) signal: SV40 polyadenylation signal
   2998..3067    +  protein_bind   attB: attB site for the φC31 integrase (Groth et al., 2000) phage φC31 integrase
   3268..3653    +  protein_bind   gypsy insulator: chromatin insulator from Drosophila Su(Hw), CP190, and Mod(mdg4)67.2
   3654..7780    +  gene           mini-white: white; This modified version of the white gene lacks part of the first intron.
   7791..8376    -  misc_feature   P element 5' end: No description available
   8377..8605    -  CDS            mini-white (fragment): Drosophila white gene eye color pigment; white; This is a modified version of the white gene lacking part of the first intron.
   8611..9199    -  rep_origin     ori: high-copy-number ColE1/pMB1/pBR322/pUC origin of replication
   9370..10230   -  CDS            AmpR: β-lactamase; bla; confers resistance to ampicillin, carbenicillin, and related antibiotics
  10231..10335   -  promoter       AmpR promoter: bla
  10430..10465   +  CDS            rop (fragment): Rop protein, which maintains plasmids at low copy number; rop
  10567..10636   +  misc_feature   bom (fragment): basis of mobility region from pBR322
  10635..11137   -  gene           mini-white (fragment): white; This modified version of the white gene lacks part of the first intron.
  11137..11369   -  misc_feature   P element 3' end: P element 3' end
  11381..11753   +  CDS            NeoR/KanR (fragment): aminoglycoside phosphotransferase from Tn5; aph(3')-II (or nptII); confers resistance to neomycin, kanamycin, and G418 (Geneticin®)
  11768..12153   +  protein_bind   gypsy insulator: chromatin insulator from Drosophila Su(Hw), CP190, and Mod(mdg4)67.2
>Addgene plasmid #24566 | pHPdesteGFP | depositor full sequence | sequence record 11446 | Author sequence
GCATGCTGCAGCAGATCTGGTCTAGAGCCCGGGCGAATTCGCCGGCGCGCCGGTACCATCAAACAAGTTT
GTACAAAAAAGCTGAACGAGAAACGTAAAATGATATAAATATCAATATATTAAATTAGATTTTGCATAAA
AAACAGACTACATAATACTGTAAAACACAACATATCCAGTCATATTGGCGGCCCCATTAGGCACCCCAGG
CTTTACACTTTATGCTTCCGGCTCGTATAATGTGTGGATTTTGAGTTAGGAGCCGTCGAGATTTTCAGGA
GCTAAGGAAGCTAAAATGGAGAAAAAAATCACTGGATATACCACCGTTGATATATCCCAATGGCATCGTA
AAGAACATTTTGAGGCATTTCAGTCAGTTGCTCAATGTACCTATAACCAGACCGTTCAGCTGGATATTAC
GGCCTTTTTAAAGACCGTAAAGAAAAATAAGCACAAGTTTTATCCGGCCTTTATTCACATTCTTGCCCGC
CTGATGAATGCTCATCCGGAGTTCCGTATGGCAATGAAAGACGGTGAGCTGGTGATATGGGATAGTGTTC
ACCCTTGTTACACCGTTTTCCATGAGCAAACTGAAACGTTTTCATCGCTCTGGAGTGAATACCACGACGA
TTTCCGGCAGTTTCTACACATATATTCGCAAGATGTGGCGTGTTACGGTGAAAACCTGGCCTATTTCCCT
AAAGGGTTTATTGAGAATATGTTTTTCGTCTCAGCCAATCCCTGGGTGAGTTTCACCAGTTTTGATTTAA
ACGTGGCCAATATGGACAACTTCTTCGCCCCCGTTTTCACCATGGGCAAATATTATACGCAAGGCGACAA
GGTGCTGATGCCGCTGGCGATTCAGGTTCATCATGCCGTTTGTGATGGCTTCCATGTCGGCAGAATGCTT
AATGAATTACAACAGTACTGCGATGAGTGGCAGGGCGGGGCGTAAACGCGTGGAGCCGGCTTACTAAAAG
CCAGATAACAGTATGCGTATTTGCGCGCTGATTTTTGCGGTATAAGAATATATACTGATATGTATACCCG
AAGTATGTCAAAAAGAGGTATGCTATGAAGCAGCGTATTACAGTGACAGTTGACAGCGACAGCTATCAGT
TGCTCAAGGCATATATGATGTCAATATCTCCGGTCTGGTAAGCACAACCATGCAGAATGAAGCCCGTCGT
CTGCGTGCCGAACGCTGGAAAGCGGAAAATCAGGAAGGGATGGCTGAGGTCGCCCGGTTTATTGAAATGA
ACGGCTCTTTTGCTGACGAGAACAGGGGCTGGTGAAATGCAGTTTAAGGTTTACACCTATAAAAGAGAGA
GCCGTTATCGTCTGTTTGTGGATGTACAGAGTGATATTATTGACACGCCCGGCCGACGGATGGTGATCCC
CCTGGCCAGTGCACGTCTGCTGTCAGATAAAGTCTCCCGTGAACTTTACCCGGTGGTGCATATCGGGGAT
GAAAGCTGGCGCATGATGACCACCGATATGGCCAGTGTGCCGGTCTCCGTTATCGGGGAAGAAGTGGCTG
ATCTCAGCCACCGCGAAAATGACATCAAAAACGCCATTAACCTGATGTTCTGGGGAATATAAATGTCAGG
CTCCCTTATACACAGCCAGTCTGCACCTCGACCATAGTGACTGGATATGTTGTGTTTTACAGTATTATGT
AGTCTGTTTTTTATGCAAAATCTAATTTAATATATTGATATTTATATCATTTTACGTTTCTCGTTCAGCT
TTCTTGTACAAAGTGGTTCGATCTCGAGGAGCGCCGGAGTATAAATAGAGGCGCTTCGTCTACGGAGCGA
CAATTCAATTCAAACAAGCAAAGTGAACACGTCGCTAAGCGAAAGCTAAGCAAATAAACAAGCGCAGCTG
AACAAGCTAAACAATCTGCAGCCAAGCTGATCCTCTAGGGTACGCGCTAGAGTCGAGAGGCCTGTTTAAA
CGATCCACCGGTCGCCACCATGGTGAGCAAGGGCGAGGAGCTGTTCACCGGGGTGGTGCCCATCCTGGTC
GAGCTGGACGGCGACGTAAACGGCCACAAGTTCAGCGTGTCCGGCGAGGGCGAGGGCGATGCCACCTACG
GCAAGCTGACCCTGAAGTTCATCTGCACCACCGGCAAGCTGCCCGTGCCCTGGCCCACCCTCGTGACCAC
CCTGACCTACGGCGTGCAGTGCTTCAGCCGCTACCCCGACCACATGAAGCAGCACGACTTCTTCAAGTCC
GCCATGCCCGAAGGCTACGTCCAGGAGCGCACCATCTTCTTCAAGGACGACGGCAACTACAAGACCCGCG
CCGAGGTGAAGTTCGAGGGCGACACCCTGGTGAACCGCATCGAGCTGAAGGGCATCGACTTCAAGGAGGA
CGGCAACATCCTGGGGCACAAGCTGGAGTACAACTACAACAGCCACAACGTCTATATCATGGCCGACAAG
CAGAAGAACGGCATCAAGGTGAACTTCAAGATCCGCCACAACATCGAGGACGGCAGCGTGCAGCTCGCCG
ACCACTACCAGCAGAACACCCCCATCGGCGACGGCCCCGTGCTGCTGCCCGACAACCACTACCTGAGCAC
CCAGTCCGCCCTGAGCAAAGACCCCAACGAGAAGCGCGATCACATGGTCCTGCTGGAGTTCGTGACCGCC
GCCGGGATCACTCTCGGCATGGACGAGCTGTACAAGTAAAGCGGCCGGCCGCGACTCTAGATCATAATCA
GCCATACCACATTTGTAGAGGTTTTACTTGCTTTAAAAAACCTCCCACACCTCCCCCTGAACCTGAAACA
TAAAATGAATGCAATTGTTGTTGTTAACTTGTTTATTGCAGCTTATAATGGTTACAAATAAAGCAATAGC
ATCACAAATTTCACAAATAAAGCATTTTTTTCACTGCATTCTAGTTGTGGTTTGTCCAAACTCATCAATG
TATCTTAAGGCGTAAATTGTAAGCGTTAATACTAGTGTCGACGATGTAGGTCACGGTCTCGAAGCCGCGG
TGCGGGTGCCAGGGCGTGCCCTTGGGCTCCCCGGGCGCGTACTCCACCTCACCCATCTGGTCCATCATGA
TGAACGGGTCGAGGTGGCGGTAGTTGATCCCGGCGAACGCGCGGCGCACCGGGAAGCCCTCGCCCTCGAA
ACCGCTGGGCGCGGTGGTCACGGTGAGCACGGGACGTGCGACGGCGTCGGCGGGTGCGGATACGCGGGGC
AGCGTCAGCGGGTTCTCGACGGTCACGGCGGGCATGTCGACACTAGTCACGTAATAAGTGTGCGTTGAAT
TTATTCGCAAAAACATTGCATATTTTCGGCAAAGTAAAATTTTGTTGCATACCTTATCAAAAAATAAGTG
CTGCATACTTTTTAGAGAAACCAAATAATTTTTTATTGCATACCCGTTTTTAATAAAATACATTGCATAC
CCTCTTTTAATAAAAAATATTGCATACTTTGACGAAACAAATTTTCGTTGCATACCCAATAAAAGATTAT
TATATTGCATACCCGTTTTTAATAAAATACATTGCATACCCTCTTTTAATAAAAAATATTGCATACGTTG
ACGAAACAAATTTTCGTTGCATACCCAATAAAAGATTATTATATTGCATACCTTTTCTTGCCATACCATT
TAGCCGATCAATTCTAGTATGTATGTAAGTTAATAAAACCCATTTTTGCGGAAAGTAGATAAAAAAAACA
TTTTTTTTTTTTACTGCACTGGATATCATTGAACTTATCTGATCAGTTTTAAATTTACTTCGATCCAAGG
GTATTTGATGTACCAGGTTCTTTCGATTACCTCTCACTCAAAATGACATTCCACTCAAAGTCAGCGCTGT
TTGCCTCCTTCTCTGTCCACAGAAATATCGCCGTCTCTTTCGCCGCTGCGTCCGCTATCTCTTTCGCCAC
CGTTTGTAGCGTTACCTAGCGTCAATGTCCGCCTTCAGTTGCACTTTGTCAGCGGTTTCGTGACGAAGCT
CCAAGCGGTTTACGCCATCAATTAAACACAAAGTGCTGTGCCAAAACTCCTCTCGCTTCTTATTTTTGTT
TGTTTTTTGAGTGATTGGGGTGGTGATTGGTTTTGGGTGGGTAAGCAGGGGAAAGTGTGAAAAATCCCGG
CAATGGGCCAAGAGGATCAGGAGCTATTAATTCGCGGAGGCAGCAAACACCCATCTGCCGAGCATCTGAA
CAATGTGAGTAGTACATGTGCATACATCTTAAGTTCACTTGATCTATAGGAACTGCGATTGCAACATCAA
ATTGTCTGCGGCGTGAGAACTGCGACCCACAAAAATCCCAAACCGCAATCGCACAAACAAATAGTGACAC
GAAACAGATTATTCTGGTAGCTGTGCTCGCTATATAAGACAATTTTTAAGATCATATCATGATCAAGACA
TCTAAAGGCATTCATTTTCGACTACATTCTTTTTTACAAAAAATATAACAACCAGATATTTTAAGCTGAT
CCTAGATGCACAAAAAATAAATAAAAGTATAAACCTACTTCGTAGGATACTTCGTTTTGTTCGGGGTTAG
ATGAGCATAACGCTTGTAGTTGATATTTGAGATCCCCTATCATTGCAGGGTGACAGCGGACGCTTCGCAG
AGCTGCATTAACCAGGGCTTCGGGCAGGCCAAAAACTACGGCACGCTCCTGCCACCCAGTCCGCCGGAGG
ACTCCGGTTCAGGGAGCGGCCAACTAGCCGAGAACCTCACCTATGCCTGGCACAATATGGACATCTTTGG
GGCGGTCAATCAGCCGGGCTCCGGATGGCGGCAGCTGGTCAACCGGACACGCGGACTATTCTGCAACGAG
CGACACATACCGGCGCCCAGGAAACATTTGCTCAAGAACGGTGAGTTTCTATTCGCAGTCGGCTGATCTG
TGTGAAATCTTAATAAAGGGTCCAATTACCAATTTGAAACTCAGTTTGCGGCGTGGCCTATCCGGGCGAA
CTTTTGGCCGTGATGGGCAGTTCCGGTGCCGGAAAGACGACCCTGCTGAATGCCCTTGCCTTTCGATCGC
CGCAGGGCATCCAAGTATCGCCATCCGGGATGCGACTGCTCAATGGCCAACCTGTGGACGCCAAGGAGAT
GCAGGCCAGGTGCGCCTATGTCCAGCAGGATGACCTCTTTATCGGCTCCCTAACGGCCAGGGAACACCTG
ATTTTCCAGGCCATGGTGCGGATGCCACGACATCTGACCTATCGGCAGCGAGTGGCCCGCGTGGATCAGG
TGATCCAGGAGCTTTCGCTCAGCAAATGTCAGCACACGATCATCGGTGTGCCCGGCAGGGTGAAAGGTCT
GTCCGGCGGAGAAAGGAAGCGTCTGGCATTCGCCTCCGAGGCACTAACCGATCCGCCGCTTCTGATCTGC
GATGAGCCCACCTCCGGACTGGACTCATTTACCGCCCACAGCGTCGTCCAGGTGCTGAAGAAGCTGTCGC
AGAAGGGCAAGACCGTCATCCTGACCATTCATCAGCCGTCTTCCGAGCTGTTTGAGCTCTTTGACAAGAT
CCTTCTGATGGCCGAGGGCAGGGTAGCTTTCTTGGGCACTCCCAGCGAAGCCGTCGACTTCTTTTCCTAG
TGAGTTCGATGTGTTTATTAAGGGTATCTAGCATTACATTACATCTCAACTCCTATCCAGCGTGGGTGCC
CAGTGTCCTACCAACTACAATCCGGCGGACTTTTACGTACAGGTGTTGGCCGTTGTGCCCGGACGGGAGA
TCGAGTCCCGTGATCGGATCGCCAAGATATGCGACAATTTTGCTATTAGCAAAGTAGCCCGGGATATGGA
GCAGTTGTTGGCCACCAAAAATTTGGAGAAGCCACTGGAGCAGCCGGAGAATGGGTACACCTACAAGGCC
ACCTGGTTCATGCAGTTCCGGGCGGTCCTGTGGCGATCCTGGCTGTCGGTGCTCAAGGAACCACTCCTCG
TAAAAGTGCGACTTATTCAGACAACGGTGAGTGGTTCCAGTGGAAACAAATGATATAACGCTTACAATTC
TTGGAAACAAATTCGCTAGATTTTAGTTAGAATTGCCTGATTCCACACCCTTCTTAGTTTTTTTCAATGA
GATGTATAGTTTATAGTTTTGCAGAAAATAAATAAATTTCATTTAACTCGCGAACATGTTGAAGATATGA
ATATTAATGAGATGCGAGTAACATTTTAATTTGCAGATGGTTGCCATCTTGATTGGCCTCATCTTTTTGG
GCCAACAACTCACGCAAGTGGGCGTGATGAATATCAACGGAGCCATCTTCCTCTTCCTGACCAACATGAC
CTTTCAAAACGTCTTTGCCACGATAAATGTAAGTCTTGTTTAGAATACATTTGCATATTAATAATTTACT
AACTTTCTAATGAATCGATTCGATTTAGGTGTTCACCTCAGAGCTGCCAGTTTTTATGAGGGAGGCCCGA
AGTCGACTTTATCGCTGTGACACATACTTTCTGGGCAAAACGATTGCCGAATTACCGCTTTTTCTCACAG
TGCCACTGGTCTTCACGGCGATTGCCTATCCGATGATCGGACTGCGGGCCGGAGTGCTGCACTTCTTCAA
CTGCCTGGCGCTGGTCACTCTGGTGGCCAATGTGTCAACGTCCTTCGGATATCTAATATCCTGCGCCAGC
TCCTCGACCTCGATGGCGCTGTCTGTGGGTCCGCCGGTTATCATACCATTCCTGCTCTTTGGCGGCTTCT
TCTTGAACTCGGGCTCGGTGCCAGTATACCTCAAATGGTTGTCGTACCTCTCATGGTTCCGTTACGCCAA
CGAGGGTCTGCTGATTAACCAATGGGCGGACGTGGAGCCGGGCGAAATTAGCTGCACATCGTCGAACACC
ACGTGCCCCAGTTCGGGCAAGGTCATCCTGGAGACGCTTAACTTCTCCGCCGCCGATCTGCCGCTGGACT
ACGTGGGTCTGGCCATTCTCATCGTGAGCTTCCGGGTGCTCGCATATCTGGCTCTAAGACTTCGGGCCCG
ACGCAAGGAGTAGCCGACATATATCCGAAATAACTGCTTGTTTTTTTTTTTACCATTATTACCATCGTGT
TTACTGTTTATTGCCCCCTCAAAAAGCTAATGTAATTATATTTGTGCCAATAAAAACAAGATATGACCTA
TAGAATACAAGTATTTCCCCTTCGAACATCCCCACAAGTAGACTTTGGATTTGTCTTCTAACCAAAAGAC
TTACACACCTGCATACCTTACATCAAAAACTCGTTTATCGCTACATAAAACACCGGGATATATTTTTTAT
ATACATACTTTTCAAATCGCGCGCCCTCTTCATAATTCACCTCCACCACACCACGTTTCGTAGTTGCTCT
TTCGCTGTCTCCCACCCGCTCTCCGCAACACATTCACCTTTTGTTCGACGACCTTGGAGCGACTGTCGTT
AGTTCCGCGCGATTCGGTTCGCTCAAATGGTTCCGAGTGGTTCATTTCGTCTCAATAGAAATTAGTAATA
AATATTTGTATGTACAATTTATTTGCTCCAATATATTTGTATATATTTCCCTCACAGCTATATTTATTCT
AATTTAATATTATGACTTTTTAAGGTAATTTTTTGTGACCTGTTCGGAGTGATTAGCGTTACAATTTGAA
CTGAAAGTGACATCCAGTGTTTGTTCCTTGTGTAGATGCATCTCAAAAAAATGGTGGGCATAATAGTGTT
GTTTATATATATCAAAAATAACAACTATAATAATAAGAATACATTTAATTTAGAAAATGCTTGGATTTCA
CTGGAACTAGAATTAATTCGGCTGCTGCTCTAAACGACGCATTTCGTACTCCAAAGTACGAATTTTTTCC
CTCAAGCTCTTATTTTCATTAAACAATGAACAGGACCTAACGCACAGTCACGTTATTGTTTACATAAATG
ATTTTTTTTACTATTCAAACTTACTCTGTTTGTGTACTCCCACTGGTATAGCCTTCTTTTATCTTTTCTG
GTTCAGGCTCTATCACTTTACTAGGTACGGCATCTGCGTTGAGTCGCCTCCTTTTAAATGTCTGACCTTT
TGCAGGTGCAGCCTTCCACTGCGAATCATTAAAGTGGGTATCACAAATTTGGGAGTTTTCACCAAGGCTG
CACCCAAGGCTCTGCTCCCACAATTTTCTCTTAATAGCACACTTCGGCACGTGAATTAATTTTACTCCAG
TCACAGCTTTGCAGCAAAATTTGCAATATTTCATTTTTTTTTATTCCACGTAAGGGTTAATGTTTTCAAA
AAAAAATTCGTCCGCACACAACCTTTCCTCTCAACAAGCAAACGTGCACTGAATTTAAGTGTATACTTCG
GTAAGCTTCGGCTATCGACGGGACCACCTTATGTTATTTCATCATGGGCCAGACCCACGTAGTCCAGCGG
CAGATCGGCGGCGGAGAAGTTAAGCGTCTCCAGGATGACCTTGCCCGAACTGGGGCACGTGGTGTTCGAC
GATGTGCAGCTAATTTCGCCCGGCTCCACGTCCGCCCATTGGTTAATCAGCAGACCCTCGTTGGCGTAAC
GGAACCATGAGAGGTACGACAACCATTTGAGGTATACTGGCACCGAGCCCGAGTTCAAGAAGAAGGCGTT
TTTCCATAGGCTCCGCCCCCCTGACGAGCATCACAAAAATCGACGCTCAAGTCAGAGGTGGCGAAACCCG
ACAGGACTATAAAGATACCAGGCGTTTCCCCCTGGAAGCTCCCTCGTGCGCTCTCCTGTTCCGACCCTGC
CGCTTACCGGATACCTGTCCGCCTTTCTCCCTTCGGGAAGCGTGGCGCTTTCTCAATGCTCACGCTGTAG
GTATCTCAGTTCGGTGTAGGTCGTTCGCTCCAAGCTGGGCTGTGTGCACGAACCCCCCGTTCAGCCCGAC
CGCTGCGCCTTATCCGGTAACTATCGTCTTGAGTCCAACCCGGTAAGACACGACTTATCGCCACTGGCAG
CAGCCACTGGTAACAGGATTAGCAGAGCGAGGTATGTAGGCGGTGCTACAGAGTTCTTGAAGTGGTGGCC
TAACTACGGCTACACTAGAAGGACAGTATTTGGTATCTGCGCTCTGCTGAAGCCAGTTACCTTCGGAAAA
AGAGTTGGTAGCTCTTGATCCGGCAAACAAACCACCGCTGGTAGCGGTGGTTTTTTTGTTTGCAAGCAGC
AGATTACGCGCAGAAAAAAAGGATCTCAAGAAGATCCTTTGATCTTTTCTACGGGGTCTGACGCTCAGTG
GAACGAAAACTCACGTTAAGGGATTTTGGTCATGAGATTATCAAAAAGGATCTTCACCTAGATCCTTTTA
AATTAAAAATGAAGTTTTAAATCAATCTAAAGTATATATGAGTAAACTTGGTCTGACAGTTACCAATGCT
TAATCAGTGAGGCACCTATCTCAGCGATCTGTCTATTTCGTTCATCCATAGTTGCCTGACTCCCCGTCGT
GTAGATAACTACGATACGGGAGGGCTTACCATCTGGCCCCAGTGCTGCAATGATACCGCGAGACCCACGC
TCACCGGCTCCAGATTTATCAGCAATAAACCAGCCAGCCGGAAGGGCCGAGCGCAGAAGTGGTCCTGCAA
CTTTATCCGCCTCCATCCAGTCTATTAATTGTTGCCGGGAAGCTAGAGTAAGTAGTTCGCCAGTTAATAG
TTTGCGCAACGTTGTTGCCATTGCTACAGGCATCGTGGTGTCACGCTCGTCGTTTGGTATGGCTTCATTC
AGCTCCGGTTCCCAACGATCAAGGCGAGTTACATGATCCCCCATGTTGTGCAAAAAAGCGGTTAGCTCCT
TCGGTCCTCCGATCGTTGTCAGAAGTAAGTTGGCCGCAGTGTTATCACTCATGGTTATGGCAGCACTGCA
TAATTCTCTTACTGTCATGCCATCCGTAAGATGCTTTTCTGTGACTGGTGAGTACTCAACCAAGTCATTC
TGAGAATAGTGTATGCGGCGACCGAGTTGCTCTTGCCCGGCGTCAACACGGGATAATACCGCGCCACATA
GCAGAACTTTAAAAGTGCTCATCATTGGAAAACGTTCTTCGGGGCGAAAACTCTCAAGGATCTTACCGCT
GTTGAGATCCAGTTCGATGTAACCCACTCGTGCACCCAACTGATCTTCAGCATCTTTTACTTTCACCAGC
GTTTCTGGGTGAGCAAAAACAGGAAGGCAAAATGCCGCAAAAAAGGGAATAAGGGCGACACGGAAATGTT
GAATACTCATACTCTTCCTTTTTCAATATTATTGAAGCATTTATCAGGGTTATTGTCTCATGAGCGGATA
CATATTTGAATGTATTTAGAAAAATAAACAAATAGGGGTTCCGCGCACATTTCCCCGAAAAGTGCCACCT
GACGTCTAAGAAACCATTATTATCATGACATTAACCTATAAAAATAGGCGTATCACGAGGCCCTTTCGTC
TCGCGCGTTTCGGTGATGACGGTGAAAACCTCTGACACATGCAGCTCCCGGAGACGGTCACAGCTTGTCT
GTAAGCGGATGCCGGGAGCAGACAAGCCCGTCAGGGCGCGTCAGCGGGTGTTGGCGGGTGTCGGGGCTGG
CTTAACTATGCGGCATCAGAGCAGATTGTACTGAGAGTGCACCATATGCGGTGTGAAATACCGCACCGAA
TCGCGCGGAACTAACGACAGTCGCTCCAAGGTCGTCGAACAAAAGGTGAATGTGTTGCGGAGAGCGGGTG
GGAGACAGCGAAAGAGCAACTACGAAACGTGGTGTGGTGGAGGTGAATTATGAAGAGGGCGCGCGATTTG
AAAAGTATGTATATAAAAAATATATCCCGGTGTTTTATGTAGCGATAAACGAGTTTTTGATGTAAGGTAT
GCAGGTGTGTAAGTCTTTTGGTTAGAAGACAAATCCAAAGTCTACTTGTGGGGATGTTCGAAGGGGAAAT
ACTTGTATTCTATAGGTCATATCTTGTTTTTATTGGCACAAATATAATTACATTAGCTTTTTGAGGGGGC
AATAAACAGTAAACACGATGGTAATAATGGTAAAAAAAAAAACAAGCAGTTATTTCGGATATATGTCGGC
TACTCCTTGCGTCGGGCCCGAAGTCTTAGAGCCAGATATGCGAGCACCCGGAAGCTCACGATGAGAATGG
CCAGACCATGATGAAATAACATAAGGTGGTCCCGTCGGCAAGAGACATCCACTTAACGTATGCTTGCAAT
AAGTGCGAGTGAAAGGAATAGTATTCTGAGTGTCGTATTGAGTCTGAGTGAGACAGCGATATGATTGTTG
ATTAACCCTTAGCATGTCCGTGGGGTTTGAATTAACTCATAATATTAATTAGACGAAATTATTTTTAAAG
TTTTATTTTTAATAATTTGCGAGTACGCAAAGCTTCCTAGGTCAAGACCGACCTGTCCGGTGCCCTGAAT
GAACTGCAAGACGAGGCAGCGCGGCTATCGTGGCTGGCCACGACGGGCGTTCCTTGCGCAGCTGTGCTCG
ACGTTGTCACTGAAGCGGGAAGGGACTGGCTGCTATTGGGCGAAGTGCCGGGGCAGGATCTCCTGTCATC
TCACCTTGCTCCTGCCGAGAAAGTATCCATCATGGCTGATGCAATGCGGCGGCTGCATACGCTTGATCCG
GCTACCTGCCCATTCGACCACCAAGCGAAACATCGCATCGAGCGAGCACGTACTCGGATGGAAGCCGGTC
TTGTCGATCAGGATGATCTGGACGAAGAGCATCAGGGGCTCGCGCCAGCCGAACTGTTCGCCAAGCTTGG
GCTGCATCACGTAATAAGTGTGCGTTGAATTTATTCGCAAAAACATTGCATATTTTCGGCAAAGTAAAAT
TTTGTTGCATACCTTATCAAAAAATAAGTGCTGCATACTTTTTAGAGAAACCAAATAATTTTTTATTGCA
TACCCGTTTTTAATAAAATACATTGCATACCCTCTTTTAATAAAAAATATTGCATACTTTGACGAAACAA
ATTTTCGTTGCATACCCAATAAAAGATTATTATATTGCATACCCGTTTTTAATAAAATACATTGCATACC
CTCTTTTAATAAAAAATATTGCATACGTTGACGAAACAAATTTTCGTTGCATACCCAATAAAAGATTATT
ATATTGCATACCTTTTCTTGCCATACCATTTAGCCGATCAATTGTGCTCGGCAACA
