>Addgene plasmid #24566 | pHPdesteGFP | addgene partial sequence | sequence record 30478 | 24566 with EXFP-R
GTAGCCTTCGGGCATGGCGGACTTGAAGAAGTCGTGCTGCTTCATGTGGTCGGGGTAGCGGCTGAAGCAC
TGCACGCCGTAGGTCAGGGTGGTCACGAGGGTGGGCCAGGGCACGGGCAGCTTGCCGGTGGTGCAGATGA
ACTTCAGGGTCAGCTTGCCGTAGGTGGCATCGCCCTCGCCCTCGCCGGACACGCTGAACTTGTGGCCGTT
TACGTCGCCGTCCAGCTCGACCAGGATGGGCACCACCCCGGTGAACAGCTCCTCGCCCTTGCTCACCATG
GTGGCGACCGGTGGATCGTTTAAACAGGCCTCTCGACTCTAGCGCGTACCCTAGAGGATCAGCTTGGCTG
CAGATTGTTTAGCTTGTTCAGCTGCGCTTGTTTATTTGCTTAGCTTTCGCTTAGCGACGTGTTCACTTTG
CTTGTTTGAATTGAATTGTCGCTCCGTAGACGAAGCGCCTCTATTTATACTCCGGCGCTCCTCGAGATCG
AACCACTTTGTACAAGAAAGCTGAACGAGAAACGTAAAATGATATAAATATCAATATATTAAATTAGATT
TTGCATAAAAAACAGACTACATAATACTGTAAAACACAACATATCCAGTCACTATGGTCGAGGTGCAGAC
TGGCTGTGTATAAGGGAGCCTGACATTTATATTCCCCAGAACATCAGGTTAATGGCGTTTTTGATGTCAT
TTTCGCGGTGGCTGAGATCAGCCACTTCTTCCCCGATAACGGAGACCGGCACACTGGCCATATCGGTGGT
CATCATGCGCCAGCTTTCATCCCCGATATGCA
